Addgene plasmid #22274: pQCXIB CMV/TO DsRed2 (w444-1)
Depositing lab: Eric Campeau. Depositing organization: University of Massachusetts, Worcester.
Backbone
  Vector backbone: pQCXIB
  Backbone size w/o insert (bp): 7025
  Vector type: Mammalian Expression, Retroviral
  Selectable markers: Blasticidin
Growth in bacteria
  Bacterial resistance: Ampicillin, 100 μg/mL
  Growth temperature: 37°C
  Growth strain: DH5alpha
  Growth instructions: Top10F', 37oC
  Copy number: High Copy
Gene/Insert
  Gene/Insert name: Discosoma sp. red fluorescent protein 2 (alt name: DsRed2)
  Insert size (bp): 677
  Cloning method: Restriction Enzyme; 5′ cloning site Bam HI (not destroyed); 3′ cloning site Not I (not destroyed)
  Sequencing primers: 5′ CMVforw; 3′ n/a
Resource information
  A portion of this plasmid was derived from a plasmid made by: DsRed2 cDNA was obtained from Dr. Christian Beausejour.
Terms and licenses: Academic/Nonprofit Terms; Industry Terms: Not Available to Industry
How to cite: pQCXIB CMV/TO DsRed2 (w444-1) was a gift from Eric Campeau (Addgene plasmid # 22274 ; http://n2t.net/addgene:22274 ; RRID:Addgene_22274)
