[The description below was written by a language model from this plasmid's Addgene catalogue record and pLannotate feature annotations shown in this document.]
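Description:
pQCXIB CMV/TO DsRed2 (w444-1) is a self-inactivating gammaretroviral expression vector built on the pQCXIB backbone, carrying the red fluorescent protein DsRed2 under a tetracycline-operator-controlled CMV promoter. It is propagated in E. coli as a high-copy plasmid through a ColE1/pUC-type origin and selected with ampicillin via the β-lactamase gene. The total annotated sequence is about 7.7 kb, consistent with the stated backbone and the roughly 0.68 kb insert.

The viral genome is transcribed in packaging cells from a hybrid 5′ end in which the CMV enhancer/promoter replaces the U3 region of a truncated 5′ LTR. This is followed by the Ψ packaging signal and a truncated, start-codon-less gag segment that aids encapsidation. The 3′ LTR carries a U3 deletion, so after reverse transcription and integration both LTRs are transcriptionally inactive and expression depends on the internal promoter. That promoter is a CMV enhancer/promoter followed by two tet operator sequences (annotated as PLtetO-1 fragments). This CMV/TO arrangement is constitutive in ordinary cells but repressed where Tet repressor is present and relieved by tetracycline or doxycycline.

The mammalian codon-optimized DsRed2 coding sequence, cloned between BamHI and NotI, sits between attB1 and attB2 Gateway sites. A V5 tag sequence lies downstream of attB2, but the record does not state whether it is fused in frame to DsRed2. An EMCV IRES then drives translation of blasticidin S deaminase from the same transcript, linking blasticidin resistance to reporter expression.

The record does not state a specific purpose. The design suits use as a fluorescent reporter or control for transduction, stable selection and tetracycline-regulated expression in mammalian cells.
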