Features (pLannotate 1.2.2; 27 found; start..end, strand, type, name):
    309..512     +  promoter       CMV promoter: human cytomegalovirus (CMV) immediate early promoter
    513..688     +  LTR            5' LTR (truncated): truncated long terminal repeat from Moloney murine sarcoma virus
    810..1084    +  misc_feature   MESV Ψ (fragment): packaging signal of murine embryonic stem cell virus
   1151..1567    +  CDS            gag (truncated): truncated Moloney murine leukemia virus (MMLV) gag gene lacking the start codon
   1609..1912    +  enhancer       CMV enhancer: human cytomegalovirus immediate early enhancer
   1913..2116    +  promoter       CMV promoter: human cytomegalovirus (CMV) immediate early promoter
   2118..2137    +  promoter       PLtetO-1 promoter (fragment): modified phage lambda PL promoter with tet operator sites (Lutz and Bujard, 1997)
   2139..2158    +  promoter       PLtetO-1 promoter (fragment): modified phage lambda PL promoter with tet operator sites (Lutz and Bujard, 1997)
   2198..2222    +  protein_bind   attB1: mutant version of attB; recombination site for the Gateway® BP reaction BP Clonase™
   2266..2943    +  CDS            DsRed2: improved tetrameric variant of DsRed fluorescent protein mammalian codon-optimized
   2966..2990    -  protein_bind   attB2: mutant version of attB; recombination site for the Gateway® BP reaction BP Clonase™
   3043..3084    +  CDS            V5 tag: epitope tag from simian virus 5
   3131..3703    +  misc_feature   IRES: internal ribosome entry site (IRES) of the encephalomyocarditis virus (EMCV)
   3709..3748    +  misc_feature   IRES (fragment): internal ribosome entry site (IRES) of the encephalomyocarditis virus (EMCV)
   3762..4160    +  CDS            BSD: blasticidin S deaminase; Aspergillus terreus BSD; confers resistance to blasticidin
   4161..4188    +  CDS            BleoR (fragment): antibiotic-binding protein; Sh ble from Streptoalloteichus hindustanus; confers resistance to bleomycin, phleomycin, and Zeocin™
   4192..4248    +  CDS            ble (fragment): BLE_KLEPN - Experimental evidence at protein level: Swiss-Prot protein existence level 1. Binding protein with a strong affinity to the bleomycin family of antibiotics. Binds to CL990; an antimitotic-antibiotic compound. From Klebsiella pneumoniae.
   4297..4366    +  CDS            env (fragment): murine leukemia virus gPr80 envelope polyprotein precursor; env; proteolytically cleaved into gp70SU and p15TM subunits
   4408..4833    +  LTR            3' LTR (ΔU3): self-inactivating 3' long terminal repeat (LTR) from Moloney murine leukemia virus
   4902..4942    +  CDS            rop (fragment): Rop protein, which maintains plasmids at low copy number; rop
   5044..5082    +  misc_feature   bom (fragment): basis of mobility region from pBR322
   5099..5428    +  promoter       SV40 promoter: SV40 enhancer and early promoter
   5434..5535    +  misc_feature   bom (fragment): basis of mobility region from pBR322
   5721..6309    -  rep_origin     ori: high-copy-number ColE1/pMB1/pBR322/pUC origin of replication
   6480..7340    -  CDS            AmpR: β-lactamase; bla; confers resistance to ampicillin, carbenicillin, and related antibiotics
   7341..7445    -  promoter       AmpR promoter: bla
   7631..308     +  enhancer       CMV enhancer (across the origin): human cytomegalovirus immediate early enhancer
>Addgene plasmid #22274 | pQCXIB CMV/TO DsRed2 (w444-1) | depositor full sequence | sequence record 10212 | Author sequence
TCCGCGTTACATAACTTACGGTAAATGGCCCGCCTGGCTGACCGCCCAACGACCCCCGCCCATTGACGTC
AATAATGACGTATGTTCCCATAGTAACGCCAATAGGGACTTTCCATTGACGTCAATGGGTGGAGTATTTA
CGGTAAACTGCCCACTTGGCAGTACATCAAGTGTATCATATGCCAAGTACGCCCCCTATTGACGTCAATG
ACGGTAAATGGCCCGCCTGGCATTATGCCCAGTACATGACCTTATGGGACTTTCCTACTTGGCAGTACAT
CTACGTATTAGTCATCGCTATTACCATGGTGATGCGGTTTTGGCAGTACATCAATGGGCGTGGATAGCGG
TTTGACTCACGGGGATTTCCAAGTCTCCACCCCATTGACGTCAATGGGAGTTTGTTTTGGCACCAAAATC
AACGGGACTTTCCAAAATGTCGTAACAACTCCGCCCCATTGACGCAAATGGGCGGTAGGCGTGTACGGTG
GGAGGTCTATATAAGCAGAGCTCAATAAAAGAGCCCACAACCCCTCACTCGGCGCGCCAGTCTTCCGATA
GACTGCGTCGCCCGGGTACCCGTATTCCCAATAAAGCCTCTTGCTGTTTGCATCCGAATCGTGGTCTCGC
TGTTCCTTGGGAGGGTCTCCTCTGAGTGATTGACTACCCACGACGGGGGTCTTTCATTTGGGGGCTCGTC
CGGGATTTGGAGACCCCTGCCCAGGGACCACCGACCCACCACCGGGAGGTAAGCTGGCCAGCAACTTATC
TGTGTCTGTCCGATTGTCTAGTGTCTATGTTTGATGTTATGCGCCTGCGTCTGTACTAGTTAGCTAACTA
GCTCTGTATCTGGCGGACCCGTGGTGGAACTGACGAGTTCTGAACACCCGGCCGCAACCCTGGGAGACGT
CCCAGGGACTTTGGGGGCCGTTTTTGTGGCCCGACCTGAGGAAGGGAGTCGATGTGGAATCCGACCCCGT
CAGGATATGTGGTTCTGGTAGGAGACGAGAACCTAAAACAGTTCCCGCCTCCGTCTGAATTTTTGCTTTC
GGTTTGGAACCGAAGCCGCGCGTCTTGTCTGCTGCAGCGCTGCAGCATCGTTCTGTGTTGTCTCTGTCTG
ACTGTGTTTCTGTATTTGTCTGAAAATTAGGGCCAGACTGTTACCACTCCCTTAAGTTTGACCTTAGGTC
ACTGGAAAGATGTCGAGCGGATCGCTCACAACCAGTCGGTAGATGTCAAGAAGAGACGTTGGGTTACCTT
CTGCTCTGCAGAATGGCCAACCTTTAACGTCGGATGGCCGCGAGACGGCACCTTTAACCGAGACCTCATC
ACCCAGGTTAAGATCAAGGTCTTTTCACCTGGCCCGCATGGACACCCAGACCAGGTCCCCTACATCGTGA
CCTGGGAAGCCTTGGCTTTTGACCCCCCTCCCTGGGTCAAGCCCTTTGTACACCCTAAGCCTCCGCCTCC
TCTTCCTCCATCCGCCCCGTCTCTCCCCCTTGAACCTCCTCGTTCGACCCCGCCTCGATCCTCCCTTTAT
CCAGCCCTCACTCCTTCTCTAGGCGCCGGAATTGAAGATCTGGGGGATCGATAAGCTTGGGAGTTCCGCG
TTACATAACTTACGGTAAATGGCCCGCCTGGCTGACCGCCCAACGACCCCCGCCCATTGACGTCAATAAT
GACGTATGTTCCCATAGTAACGCCAATAGGGACTTTCCATTGACGTCAATGGGTGGAGTATTTACGGTAA
ACTGCCCACTTGGCAGTACATCAAGTGTATCATATGCCAAGTACGCCCCCTATTGACGTCAATGACGGTA
AATGGCCCGCCTGGCATTATGCCCAGTACATGACCTTATGGGACTTTCCTACTTGGCAGTACATCTACGT
ATTAGTCATCGCTATTACCATGGTGATGCGGTTTTGGCAGTACATCAATGGGCGTGGATAGCGGTTTGAC
TCACGGGGATTTCCAAGTCTCCACCCCATTGACGTCAATGGGAGTTTGTTTTGGCACCAAAATCAACGGG
ACTTTCCAAAATGTCGTAACAACTCCGCCCCATTGACGCAAATGGGCGGTAGGCGTGTACGGTGGGAGGT
CTATATAAGCAGAGCTCTCCCTATCAGTGATAGAGATCTCCCTATCAGTGATAGAGATCGTCGACTAGTC
CAGTGTGGTGGAATTCTGCAGATATCAACAAGTTTGTACAAAAAAGCAGGCTTTAAAGGAACCAATTCAG
TCGACTGGATCCACCGGTCGCCACCATGGCCTCCTCCGAGAACGTCATCACCGAGTTCATGCGCTTCAAG
GTGCGCATGGAGGGCACCGTGAACGGCCACGAGTTCGAGATCGAGGGCGAGGGCGAGGGCCGCCCCTACG
AGGGCCACAACACCGTGAAGCTGAAGGTGACCAAGGGCGGCCCCCTGCCCTTCGCCTGGGACATCCTGTC
CCCCCAGTTCCAGTACGGCTCCAAGGTGTACGTGAAGCACCCCGCCGACATCCCCGACTACAAGAAGCTG
TCCTTCCCCGAGGGCTTCAAGTGGGAGCGCGTGATGAACTTCGAGGACGGCGGCGTGGCGACCGTGACCC
AGGACTCCTCCCTGCAGGACGGCTGCTTCATCTACAAGGTGAAGTTCATCGGCGTGAACTTCCCCTCCGA
CGGCCCCGTGATGCAGAAGAAGACCATGGGCTGGGAGGCCTCCACCGAGCGCCTGTACCCCCGCGACGGC
GTGCTGAAGGGCGAGACCCACAAGGCCCTGAAGCTGAAGGACGGCGGCCACTACCTGGTGGAGTTCAAGT
CCATCTACATGGCCAAGAAGCCCGTGCAGCTGCCCGGCTACTACTACGTGGACGCCAAGCTGGACATCAC
CTCCCACAACGAGGACTACACCATCGTGGAGCAGTACGAGCGCACCGAGGGCCGCCACCACCTGTTCCTG
TAGCGGCCGCACTCGAGATATCTAGACCCAGCTTTCTTGTACAAAGTGGTTGATATCCAGCACAGTGGCG
GCCGCTCGAGTCTAGAGGGCCCGCGGTTCGAAGGTAAGCCTATCCCTAACCCTCTCCTCGGTCTCGATTC
TACGCGTACCGGTAGGCCTCGTACGCTTAATTAACGGATCCGGAATTCCGCCCCTCTCCCTCCCCCCCCC
CTAACGTTACTGGCCGAAGCCGCTTGGAATAAGGCCGGTGTGCGTTTGTCTATATGTTATTTTCCACCAT
ATTGCCGTCTTTTGGCAATGTGAGGGCCCGGAAACCTGGCCCTGTCTTCTTGACGAGCATTCCTAGGGGT
CTTTCCCCTCTCGCCAAAGGAATGCAAGGTCTGTTGAATGTCGTGAAGGAAGCAGTTCCTCTGGAAGCTT
CTTGAAGACAAACAACGTCTGTAGCGACCCTTTGCAGGCAGCGGAACCCCCCACCTGGCGACAGGTGCCT
CTGCGGCCAAAAGCCACGTGTATAAGATACACCTGCAAAGGCGGCACAACCCCAGTGCCACGTTGTGAGT
TGGATAGTTGTGGAAAGAGTCAAATGGCTCTCCTCAAGCGTATTCAACAAGGGGCTGAAGGATGCCCAGA
AGGTACCCCATTGTATGGGATCTGATCTGGGGCCTCGGTGCACATGCTTTACATGTGTTTAGTCGAGGTT
AAAAAACGTCTAGGCCCCCCGAACCACGGGGACGTGGTTTTCCTTTGAAAAACACGATGATAAGCTTGCC
ACGGGGACGTGGTTTTCCTTTGAAAAACACGATGATAAGCTTGCCACAACCATGGCCAAGCCTTTGTCTC
AAGAAGAATCCACCCTCATTGAAAGAGCAACGGCTACAATCAACAGCATCCCCATCTCTGAAGACTACAG
CGTCGCCAGCGCAGCTCTCTCTAGCGACGGCCGCATCTTCACTGGTGTCAATGTATATCATTTTACTGGG
GGACCTTGTGCAGAACTCGTGGTGCTGGGCACTGCTGCTGCTGCGGCAGCTGGCAACCTGACTTGTATCG
TCGCGATCGGAAATGAGAACAGGGGCATCTTGAGCCCCTGCGGACGGTGCCGACAGGTGCTTCTCGATCT
GCATCCTGGGATCAAAGCCATAGTGAAGGACAGTGATGGACAGCCGACGGCAGTTGGGATTCGTGAATTG
CTGCCCTCTGGTTATGTGTGGGAGGGCTAAGCACTTCGTGGCCGAGGAGCAGGACTGACACGACCCGGAC
GGGACGCTCCTGCGCCTGATACAGAACGAATTGCTTGCAGGCATCTCATGAGTGTGTCTTCCCGTTTTCC
GCCTGAGGTCACTGCGTGGATGGAGCATCAGTGGTCCAGGCTCTAGTTTTGACTCAACAATATCACCAGC
TGAAGCCTATAGAGTACGAGCCATAGATAAAATAAAAGATTTTATTTAGTCTCCAGAAAAAGGGGGGAAT
GAAAGACCCCACCTGTAGGTTTGGCAAGCTAGCTTAAGTAACGCCATTTTGCAAGGCATGGAAAAATACA
TAACTGAGAATAGAGAAGTTCAGATCAAGGTCAGGAACAGATGGAACAGGGTCGACCCTAGAGAACCATC
AGATGTTTCCAGGGTGCCCCAAGGACCTGAAATGACCCTGTGCCTTATTTGAACTAACCAATCAGTTCGC
TTCTCGCTTCTGTTCGCGCGCTTCTGCTCCCCGAGCTCAATAAAAGAGCCCACAACCCCTCACTCGGGGC
GCCAGTCCTCCGATTGACTGAGTCGCCCGGGTACCCGTGTATCCAATAAACCCTCTTGCAGTTGCATCCG
ACTTGTGGTCTCGCTGTTCCTTGGGAGGGTCTCCTCTGAGTGATTGACTACCCGTCAGCGGGGGTCTTTC
ATTTGGGGGCTCGTCCGGGATCGGGAGACCCCTGCCCAGGGACCACCGACCCACCACCGGGAGGTAAGCT
GGCTGCCTCGCGCGTTTCGGTGATGACGGTGAAAACCTCTGACACATGCAGCTCCCGGAGACGGTCACAG
CTTGTCTGTAAGCGGATGCCGGGAGCAGACAAGCCCGTCAGGGCGCGTCAGCGGGTGTTGGCGGGTGTCG
GGGCGCAGCCATGACCCAGTCACGTAGCGATAGCGGAGTGTAGATCCGGCTGTGGAATGTGTGTCAGTTA
GGGTGTGGAAAGTCCCCAGGCTCCCCAGCAGGCAGAAGTATGCAAAGCATGCATCTCAATTAGTCAGCAA
CCAGGTGTGGAAAGTCCCCAGGCTCCCCAGCAGGCAGAAGTATGCAAAGCATGCATCTCAATTAGTCAGC
AACCATAGTCCCGCCCCTAACTCCGCCCATCCCGCCCCTAACTCCGCCCAGTTCCGCCCATTCTCCGCCC
CATGGCTGACTAATTTTTTTTATTTATGCAGAGGCCGAGGCCGCCTCGGCCTCTGAGCTATTCCAGAAGT
AGTGAGGAGGCTTTTTTGGAGGCCTAGGCTTTTGCAAAAAGCTTACTGGCTTAACTATGCGGCATCAGAG
CAGATTGTACTGAGAGTGCACCATATGCGGTGTGAAATACCGCACAGATGCGTAAGGAGAAAATACCGCA
TCAGGCGCTCTTCCGCTTCCTCGCTCACTGACTCGCTGCGCTCGGTCGTTCGGCTGCGGCGAGCGGTATC
AGCTCACTCAAAGGCGGTAATACGGTTATCCACAGAATCAGGGGATAACGCAGGAAAGAACATGTGAGCA
AAAGGCCAGCAAAAGGCCAGGAACCGTAAAAAGGCCGCGTTGCTGGCGTTTTTCCATAGGCTCCGCCCCC
CTGACGAGCATCACAAAAATCGACGCTCAAGTCAGAGGTGGCGAAACCCGACAGGACTATAAAGATACCA
GGCGTTTCCCCCTGGAAGCTCCCTCGTGCGCTCTCCTGTTCCGACCCTGCCGCTTACCGGATACCTGTCC
GCCTTTCTCCCTTCGGGAAGCGTGGCGCTTTCTCATAGCTCACGCTGTAGGTATCTCAGTTCGGTGTAGG
TCGTTCGCTCCAAGCTGGGCTGTGTGCACGAACCCCCCGTTCAGCCCGACCGCTGCGCCTTATCCGGTAA
CTATCGTCTTGAGTCCAACCCGGTAAGACACGACTTATCGCCACTGGCAGCAGCCACTGGTAACAGGATT
AGCAGAGCGAGGTATGTAGGCGGTGCTACAGAGTTCTTGAAGTGGTGGCCTAACTACGGCTACACTAGAA
GGACAGTATTTGGTATCTGCGCTCTGCTGAAGCCAGTTACCTTCGGAAAAAGAGTTGGTAGCTCTTGATC
CGGCAAACAAACCACCGCTGGTAGCGGTGGTTTTTTTGTTTGCAAGCAGCAGATTACGCGCAGAAAAAAA
GGATCTCAAGAAGATCCTTTGATCTTTTCTACGGGGTCTGACGCTCAGTGGAACGAAAACTCACGTTAAG
GGATTTTGGTCATGAGATTATCAAAAAGGATCTTCACCTAGATCCTTTTAAATTAAAAATGAAGTTTTAA
ATCAATCTAAAGTATATATGAGTAAACTTGGTCTGACAGTTACCAATGCTTAATCAGTGAGGCACCTATC
TCAGCGATCTGTCTATTTCGTTCATCCATAGTTGCCTGACTCCCCGTCGTGTAGATAACTACGATACGGG
AGGGCTTACCATCTGGCCCCAGTGCTGCAATGATACCGCGAGACCCACGCTCACCGGCTCCAGATTTATC
AGCAATAAACCAGCCAGCCGGAAGGGCCGAGCGCAGAAGTGGTCCTGCAACTTTATCCGCCTCCATCCAG
TCTATTAATTGTTGCCGGGAAGCTAGAGTAAGTAGTTCGCCAGTTAATAGTTTGCGCAACGTTGTTGCCA
TTGCTGCAGGCATCGTGGTGTCACGCTCGTCGTTTGGTATGGCTTCATTCAGCTCCGGTTCCCAACGATC
AAGGCGAGTTACATGATCCCCCATGTTGTGCAAAAAAGCGGTTAGCTCCTTCGGTCCTCCGATCGTTGTC
AGAAGTAAGTTGGCCGCAGTGTTATCACTCATGGTTATGGCAGCACTGCATAATTCTCTTACTGTCATGC
CATCCGTAAGATGCTTTTCTGTGACTGGTGAGTACTCAACCAAGTCATTCTGAGAATAGTGTATGCGGCG
ACCGAGTTGCTCTTGCCCGGCGTCAACACGGGATAATACCGCGCCACATAGCAGAACTTTAAAAGTGCTC
ATCATTGGAAAACGTTCTTCGGGGCGAAAACTCTCAAGGATCTTACCGCTGTTGAGATCCAGTTCGATGT
AACCCACTCGTGCACCCAACTGATCTTCAGCATCTTTTACTTTCACCAGCGTTTCTGGGTGAGCAAAAAC
AGGAAGGCAAAATGCCGCAAAAAAGGGAATAAGGGCGACACGGAAATGTTGAATACTCATACTCTTCCTT
TTTCAATATTATTGAAGCATTTATCAGGGTTATTGTCTCATGAGCGGATACATATTTGAATGTATTTAGA
AAAATAAACAAATAGGGGTTCCGCGCACATTTCCCCGAAAAGTGCCACCTGACGTCTAAGAAACCATTAT
TATCATGACATTAACCTATAAAAATAGGCGTATCACGAGGCCCTTTCGTCTTCAAGAATTAGCTTGGCCA
TTGCATACGTTGTATCCATATCATAATATGTACATTTATATTGGCTCATGTCCAACATTACCGCCATGTT
GACATTGATTATTGACTAGTTATTAATAGTAATCAATTACGGGGTCATTAGTTCATAGCCCATATATGGA
GT
