>Addgene plasmid #22274 | pQCXIB CMV/TO DsRed2 (w444-1) | addgene partial sequence | sequence record 28703 | 22274 with dsRed1-N
GGGGCCGCCCTTGGTCACCTTCAGCTTCACGGTGTTGTGGCCCTCGTAGGGGCGGCCCTCGCCCTCGCCC
TCGATCTCGAACTCGTGGCCGTTCACGGTGCCCTCCATGCGCACCTTGAAGCGCATGAACTCGGTGATGA
CGTTCTCGGAGGAGGCCATGGTGGCGACCGGTGGATCCAGTCGACTGAATTGGTTCCTTTAAAGCCTGCT
TTTTTGTACAAACTTGTTGATATCTGCAGAATTCCACCACACTGGACTAGTCGACGATCTCTATCACTGA
TAGGGAGATCTCTATCACTGATAGGGAGAGCTCTGCTTATATAGACCTCCCACCGTACACGCCTACCGCC
CATTTGCGTCAATGGGGCGGAGTTGTTACGACATTTTGGAAAGTCCCGTTGATTTTGGTGCCAAAACAAA
CTCCCATTGACGTCAATGGGGTGGAGACTTGGAAATCCCCGTGAGTCAAACCGCTATCCACGCCCATTGA
TGTACTGCCAAAACCGCATCACCATGGTAATAGCGATGACTAATACGTAGATGTACTGCCAAGTAGGAAA
GTCCCATAAGGTCATGTACTGGGCATAATGCCAGGCGGGCCATTTACCGTCATTGACGTCAATAGGGGGC
GTACTTGGCATATGATACACTTGATGTACTGCCAAGTGGGCAGTTTACCGTAAATACTCCACCCATTGAC
GTCAATG
